Addgene plasmid #39159: HSD17B11
Purpose: Bacterial expression for structure determination; may not be full ORF
Depositing lab: Nicola Burgess-Brown. Depositing organization: University of Oxford.
Backbone
  Vector backbone: pLIC-SGC1
  Backbone manufacturer: SGC
  Vector type: Bacterial Expression
Growth in bacteria
  Bacterial resistance: Ampicillin, 100 μg/mL
  Growth temperature: 37°C
  Growth strain: Mach1
  Copy number: Low Copy
Gene/Insert
  Gene/Insert name: HSD17B11 (alt names: DHRS8: retinal short-chain dehydrogenase/reductase 2 [RefSeq] (aka DHRS8, PAN1B; RETSDR2); PDB:1YB1)
  Species: H. sapiens (human)
  Insert size (bp): 832
  Mutation: codon-optimized
  Entrez Gene: HSD17B11 (a.k.a. 17-BETA-HSD11, 17-BETA-HSDXI, 17BHSD11, DHRS8, PAN1B, RETSDR2, SDR16C2)
  Tag / fusion protein: His Tev (N terminal on insert)
  Cloning method: Ligation Independent Cloning
  Sequencing primers: 5′ T7; 3′ T7-term
Terms and licenses: Academic/Nonprofit Terms; Industry Terms: Not Available to Industry
How to cite: HSD17B11 was a gift from Nicola Burgess-Brown (Addgene plasmid # 39159 ; http://n2t.net/addgene:39159 ; RRID:Addgene_39159)
