[The description below was written by a language model from this plasmid's Addgene catalogue record.]
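Description:
HSD17B11 is a bacterial expression plasmid built on the pLIC-SGC1 backbone from the Structural Genomics Consortium, designed for producing recombinant human protein in E. coli for structure determination. It is selected with ampicillin and is recorded as a low-copy plasmid. The record does not name the origin of replication, and no feature table is available, so the arrangement of backbone elements cannot be described in detail.

The insert is a codon-optimized sequence of about 832 bp encoding human HSD17B11 (17-beta-hydroxysteroid dehydrogenase 11, also known as DHRS8, PAN1B, RETSDR2 or SDR16C2), a member of the short-chain dehydrogenase/reductase family. The record cautions that the insert may not be the full open reading frame, which is typical of constructs trimmed to a domain boundary that expresses and crystallizes well. It is also linked to a deposited crystal structure of this protein. The fragment was introduced by ligation-independent cloning, which relies on annealing of complementary single-stranded overhangs rather than on restriction digestion and ligation. The insert is fused at its N terminus to a His tag followed by a TEV protease site, so the protein can be captured by immobilized metal affinity chromatography and the tag then cleaved off.

The promoter is not explicitly stated. However, the listed sequencing primers are T7 and T7-term, which suggests that the insert sits between a T7 promoter and a T7 terminator. Such an arrangement would call for an expression host that supplies T7 RNA polymerase. The construct's intended use is overexpression and purification of the HSD17B11 fragment for crystallography and related biochemical work.
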