>Addgene plasmid #39159 | HSD17B11 | depositor partial sequence | sequence record 49210 | HSD17B11 sequence 832 bps
ATGCACCATCATCATCATCATTCTTCTGGTGTAGATCTGGGTACCGAGAACCTGTACTTCCAATCCATGC
CGAAACGTCGTAAAAGCGTGACCGGCGAAATTGTGCTGATTACCGGCGCGGGTCATGGCATTGGCCGTCT
GACCGCGTATGAATTTGCGAAACTGAAAAGCAAACTGGTGCTGTGGGATATTAACAAACATGGCCTGGAA
GAAACCGCGGCCAAATGCAAAGGCCTGGGCGCGAAAGTGCATACCTTTGTGGTGGATTGCAGCAACCGTG
AAGATATTTATAGCAGCGCGAAAAAAGTGAAAGCGGAAATTGGCGATGTGAGCATTCTGGTGAACAATGC
GGGCGTGGTGTATACCAGCGATCTGTTTGCGACCCAGGACCCGCAGATTGAAAAAACCTTTGAAGTGAAC
GTGCTGGCGCATTTTTGGACCACCAAAGCGTTTCTGCCGGCGATGACCAAAAACAATCATGGCCATATTG
TGACCGTGGCGAGCGCGGCCGGCCATGTGAGCGTGCCGTTTCTGCTGGCGTATTGCAGCAGCAAATTTGC
GGCCGTGGGCTTTCATAAAACCCTGACCGATGAACTGGCGGCCCTGCAGATTACCGGCGTGAAAACCACC
TGCCTGTGCCCGAACTTTGTGAACACCGGCTTTATTAAAAACCCGAGCACCAGCCTGGGCCCGACCCTGG
AACCGGAAGAAGTGGTGAACCGTCTGATGCATGGCATTCTGACCGAACAGAAAATGATTTTTATTCCGAG
CAGCATTGCGTTTCTGACCACCCTGGAACGTATTCTGCCGGAATGACAGTAAAGGTGGATAC
