>Addgene plasmid #39159 | HSD17B11 | addgene partial sequence | sequence record 52540 | T7_term
GGCTTGTAGCAGCCGGATCTCAGTGGTGGTGGTGGTGGTGCTCGAGTGCGGCCGCAAGCTTGTCGACGGA
GCTCGAATTCGGATCCGTATCCACCTTTACTGTCATTCCGGCAGAATACGTTCCAGGGTGGTCAGAAACG
CAATGCTGCTCGGAATAAAAATCATTTTCTGTTCGGTCAGAATGCCATGCATCAGACGGTTCACCACTTC
TTCCGGTTCCAGGGTCGGGCCCAGGCTGGTGCTCGGGTTTTTAATAAAGCCGGTGTTCACAAAGTTCGGG
CACAGGCAGGTGGTTTTCACGCCGGTAATCTGCAGGGCCGCCAGTTCATCGGTCAGGGTTTTATGAAAGC
CCACGGCCGCAAATTTGCTGCTGCAATACGCCAGCAGAAACGGCACGCTCACATGGCCGGCCGCGCTCGC
CACGGTCACAATATGGCCATGATTGTTTTTGGTCATCGCCGGCAGAAACGCTTTGGTGGTCCAAAAATGC
GCCAGCACGTTCACTTCAAAGGTTTTTTCAATCTGCGGGTCCTGGGTCGCAAACAGATCGCTGGTATACA
CCACGCCCGCATTGTTCACCAGAATGCTCACATCGCCAATTTCCGCTTTCACTTTTTTCGCGCTGCTATA
AATATCTTCACGGTTGCTGCAATCCACCACAAAGGTATGCACTTTCGCGCCCAGGCCTTTGCATTTGGCC
GCGGTTTCTTCCAGGCCATGTTTGTTAATATCCCACAGCACCAGTTTGCTTTTCAGTTTCGCAAATTCAT
ACGCGGTCAGACGGCCAATGCCATGACCCGCGCCGGTAATCAGCACAATTTCGCCGGTCACGCTTTTACG
ACGTTTCGGCATGGATTGGAAGTACAGGTTCTCGGTACCCAGATCTACACCAGAAGAATGATGATGATGA
TGGTGCATATGTATATCTCCCTTCTTAAAA
