>Addgene plasmid #39159 | HSD17B11 | addgene partial sequence | sequence record 52541 | T7 5'-TAATACGACTCACTATAGGG-3'
TGAGAATTCCCCTGAATAATTTTGTTTAACTTTAAGAAGGAGATATACATATGCACCATCATCATCATCA
TTCTTCTGGTGTAGATCTGGGTACCGAGAACCTGTACTTCCAATCCATGCCGAAACGTCGTAAAAGCGTG
ACCGGCGAAATTGTGCTGATTACCGGCGCGGGTCATGGCATTGGCCGTCTGACCGCGTATGAATTTGCGA
AACTGAAAAGCAAACTGGTGCTGTGGGATATTAACAAACATGGCCTGGAAGAAACCGCGGCCAAATGCAA
AGGCCTGGGCGCGAAAGTGCATACCTTTGTGGTGGATTGCAGCAACCGTGAAGATATTTATAGCAGCGCG
AAAAAAGTGAAAGCGGAAATTGGCGATGTGAGCATTCTGGTGAACAATGCGGGCGTGGTGTATACCAGCG
ATCTGTTTGCGACCCAGGACCCGCAGATTGAAAAAACCTTTGAAGTGAACGTGCTGGCGCATTTTTGGAC
CACCAAAGCGTTTCTGCCGGCGATGACCAAAAACAATCATGGCCATATTGTGACCGTGGCGAGCGCGGCC
GGCCATGTGAGCGTGCCGTTTCTGCTGGCGTATTGCAGCAGCAAATTTGCGGCCGTGGGCTTTCATAAAA
CCCTGACCGATGAACTGGCGGCCCTGCAGATTACCGGCGTGAAAACCACCTGCCTGTGCCCGAACTTTGT
GAACACCGGCTTTATTAAAAACCCGAGCACCAGCCTGGGCCCGACCCTGGAACCGGAAGAAGTGGTGAAC
CGTCTGATGCATGGCATTCTGACCGAACAGAAAATGATTTTTATTCCGAGCAGCATTGCGTTTCTGACCA
CCCTGGAACGTATTCTGCCGGAATGACAGTAAAGGTGGATACGGAATCCGAATTCGAGC
